Addgene plasmid #105034: pKLV2-U6gRNA5(Ptpn23-g1)-PGKpuroBFP-W
Purpose: Lentiviral gRNA plasmid targeting mouse Ptpn23 , co-expression of TagBFP
Depositing lab: Kosuke Yusa. Depositing organization: Wellcome Sanger Institute. Publication: Genome-wide CRISPR-KO Screen Uncovers mTORC1-Mediated Gsk3 Regulation in Naive Pluripotency Maintenance and Dissolution. Li M, Yu JSL, Tilgner K, Ong SH, Koike-Yusa H, Yusa K. Cell Rep. 2018 Jul 10;24(2):489-502. doi: 10.1016/j.celrep.2018.06.027. PubMed 29996108.
Backbone
  Vector backbone: pKLV2-U6gRNA5(BbsI)-PGKpuroBFP-W
  Backbone manufacturer: Yusa Lab
  Vector type: Mammalian Expression, Lentiviral, CRISPR
  Selectable markers: Puromycin
Growth in bacteria
  Bacterial resistance: Ampicillin, 100 μg/mL
  Growth temperature: 37°C
  Growth strain: NEB Stable
  Copy number: High Copy
Gene/Insert
  Gene/Insert name: Ptpn23
  gRNA/shRNA sequence: CTAAAGCGCATCCTCGCCA
  Species: M. musculus (mouse)
  Entrez Gene: Ptpn23 (a.k.a. AI462446, PTP-TD14)
  Promoter: U6
  Cloning method: Restriction Enzyme; 5′ cloning site BbsI (destroyed during cloning); 3′ cloning site BbsI (destroyed during cloning)
  Sequencing primers: 5′ LKO.1 5'
Terms and licenses: Academic/Nonprofit Terms; Industry Terms: Not Available to Industry
How to cite: pKLV2-U6gRNA5(Ptpn23-g1)-PGKpuroBFP-W was a gift from Kosuke Yusa (Addgene plasmid # 105034 ; http://n2t.net/addgene:105034 ; RRID:Addgene_105034)
