[The description below was written by a language model from this plasmid's Addgene catalogue record and pLannotate feature annotations shown in this document.]
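Description:
pKLV2-U6gRNA5(Ptpn23-g1)-PGKpuroBFP-W is an 8,650 nt lentiviral CRISPR guide RNA vector built on the pKLV2-U6gRNA5(BbsI)-PGKpuroBFP-W backbone. It carries a single guide targeting mouse Ptpn23, inserted between two BbsI sites that were destroyed during cloning. In bacteria it is maintained through a high-copy ColE1/pUC-type origin and selected with ampicillin via the β-lactamase gene. The backbone also retains an f1 origin, lacZα and lac regulatory remnants, and T7 and T3 promoters from its cloning-vector ancestry.

The viral portion begins with a CMV enhancer/promoter fused to a truncated HIV-1 5' LTR, an arrangement that drives transcription of the genomic RNA in packaging cells. This is followed by the Ψ packaging signal with a gag fragment, the RRE for Rev-dependent nuclear export, and the cPPT/CTS. Within the transfer cassette, a human U6 RNA polymerase III promoter drives the Ptpn23 spacer joined to a Streptococcus pyogenes Cas9 guide scaffold (annotated as a tracrRNA fragment). Downstream, a mouse PGK promoter expresses puromycin N-acetyltransferase followed by TagBFP, so transduced cells can be selected with puromycin and tracked by blue fluorescence. The element linking the two coding regions is not annotated. A WPRE enhances transcript expression, and the cassette ends with a truncated 3' LTR (labelled as a 5' LTR by the annotation tool) and a bGH polyadenylation signal.

No Cas9 is encoded, so the nuclease must be supplied separately, for example in Cas9-expressing cells. The construct is intended for knockout of Ptpn23 in mouse cells. It was deposited alongside a genome-wide CRISPR knockout screen study of naive pluripotency maintenance and dissolution.
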