Features (pLannotate 1.2.2; 28 found; start..end, strand, type, name):
     30..458     -  rep_origin     f1 ori (sequence partly withheld): f1 bacteriophage origin of replication; arrow indicates direction of (+) strand synthesis
    463..618     -  CDS            lacZα (fragment): LacZα fragment of β-galactosidase; lacZ fragment
    626..644     +  promoter       T7 promoter: promoter for bacteriophage T7 RNA polymerase
    658..958     +  enhancer       CMV enhancer: human cytomegalovirus immediate early enhancer
    959..1158    +  promoter       CMV promoter: human cytomegalovirus (CMV) immediate early promoter
   1176..1356    +  LTR            5' LTR (truncated): truncated 5' long terminal repeat (LTR) from HIV-1
   1403..1528    +  misc_feature   HIV-1 Ψ: packaging signal of human immunodeficiency virus type 1
   1512..1850    +  CDS            HIV-1 gag (fragment): gag protein from human immunodeficiency virus 1; gag
   2027..2260    +  misc_feature   RRE: The Rev response element (RRE) of HIV-1 allows for Rev-dependent mRNA export from the nucleus to the cytoplasm.
   2637..2737    +  CDS            Rev (fragment): human immunodeficiency virus 1 (HIV-1) Rev protein; rev; enhances nuclear export of unspliced and incompletely spliced viral mRNAs
   2787..2904    +  misc_feature   cPPT/CTS: central polypurine tract and central termination sequence of HIV-1
   2979..3219    +  promoter       U6 promoter: RNA polymerase III promoter for human U6 snRNA
   3266..3333    +  misc_RNA       tracrRNA (fragment): trans-activating CRISPR RNA for the Streptococcus pyogenes CRISPR/Cas9 system
   3356..3855    +  promoter       PGK promoter: mouse phosphoglycerate kinase 1 promoter
   3895..4491    +  CDS            PuroR (fragment): puromycin N-acetyltransferase; pac from Streptomyces; confers resistance to puromycin
   4564..5262    +  CDS            TagBFP: TagBFP is a basic (constitutively fluorescent) blue fluorescent protein published in 2008, derived from Entacmaea quadricolor. It is reported to be a very rapidly-maturing monomer with very low acid sensitivity.
   5274..5860    +  misc_feature   WPRE: woodchuck hepatitis virus posttranscriptional regulatory element
   5854..6000    +  CDS            nef (fragment): NEF_HV1LA - Experimental evidence at protein level: Swiss-Prot protein existence level 1. Extracellular Nef protein targets CD4(+) T-lymphocytes for apoptosis by interacting with CXCR4 surface receptors. From Human immunodeficiency virus type 1 group M subtype B (isolate Lai) (HIV-1).
   6008..6186    +  LTR            5' LTR (truncated): truncated 5' long terminal repeat (LTR) from HIV-1
   6212..6323    +  polyA_signal   bGH poly(A) signal: bovine growth hormone polyadenylation signal
   6462..6480    -  promoter       T3 promoter: promoter for bacteriophage T3 RNA polymerase
   6525..6541    -  protein_bind   lac operator: The lac repressor binds to the lac operator to inhibit transcription in E. coli. This inhibition can be relieved by adding lactose or isopropyl-β-D-thiogalactopyranoside (IPTG). lac repressor encoded by lacI
   6549..6579    -  promoter       lac promoter: promoter for the E. coli lac operon
   6594..6615    -  protein_bind   CAP binding site: CAP binding activates transcription in the presence of cAMP. E. coli catabolite activator protein
   6628..6720    -  CDS            lacI (fragment): lac repressor; lacI; The lac repressor binds to the lac operator to inhibit transcription in E. coli. This inhibition can be relieved by adding lactose or isopropyl-β-D-thiogalactopyranoside (IPTG).
   6903..7491    -  rep_origin     ori: high-copy-number ColE1/pMB1/pBR322/pUC origin of replication
   7662..8522    -  CDS            AmpR: β-lactamase; bla; confers resistance to ampicillin, carbenicillin, and related antibiotics
   8523..8627    -  promoter       AmpR promoter: bla
>Addgene plasmid #105034 | pKLV2-U6gRNA5(Ptpn23-g1)-PGKpuroBFP-W | addgene full sequence | sequence record 207380 | Addgene NGS Result
CTAAATTGTAAGCGTTAATATTTTGTTAAAATTCGCGTTAAATTTTTGTTAAATCAGCTCATTTTTTAAC
CAATAGGCCGAAATCGGCAAAATCCCTTATAAATCAAAAGAATAGACCGAGATAGGGT
[37 nt withheld, positions 129-165]
AAAGAACGTGGACTCCAACGTCAAAGG
[49 nt withheld, positions 193-241]
T
[91 nt withheld, positions 243-333]
G
[124 nt withheld, positions 335-458]
CCCATTCGCCATTCAGGCTGCGCAACTGTTGGGAAGGGCGATCGGTGCGGGCCTCTTCGCTATTACGCCA
GCTGGCGAAAGGGGGATGTGCTGCAAGGCGATTAAGTTGGGTAACGCCAGGGTTTTCCCAGTCACGACGT
TGTAAAACGACGGCCAGTGAGCGCGCGTAATACGACTCACTATAGGGCGAATTGACTAGTACATAACTTA
CGGTAAATGGCCCGCCTGGCTGACCGCCCAACGACCCCCGCCCATTGACGTCAATAATGACGTATGTTCC
CATAGTAACGCCAATAGGGACTTTCCATTGACGTCAATGGGTGGAGTATTTACGGTAAACTGCCCACTTG
GCAGTACATCAAGTGTATCATATGCCAAGTACGCCCCCTATTGACGTCAATGACGGTAAATGGCCCGCCT
GGCATTATGCCCAGTACATGACCTTATGGGACTTTCCTACTTGGCAGTACATCTACGTATTAGTCATCGC
TATTACCATGGTGATGCGGTTTTGGCAGTACATCAATGGGCGTGGATAGCGGTTTGACTCACGGGGATTT
CCAAGTCTCCACCCCATTGACGTCAATGGGAGTTTGTTTTGGCACCAAAATCAACGGGACTTTCCAAAAT
GTCGTAACAACTCCGCCCCATTGACGCAAATGGGCGGTAGGCGTGTACGGTGGGAGGTCTATATAAGCAG
CGCGTTTTGCCTGTACTGGGTCTCTCTGGTTAGACCAGATCTGAGCCTGGGAGCTCTCTGGCTAACTAGG
GAACCCACTGCTTAAGCCTCAATAAAGCTTGCCTTGAGTGCTTCAAGTAGTGTGTGCCCGTCTGTTGTGT
GACTCTGGTAACTAGAGATCCCTCAGACCCTTTTAGTCAGTGTGGAAAATCTCTAGCAGTGGCGCCCGAA
CAGGGACTTGAAAGCGAAAGGGAAACCAGAGGAGCTCTCTCGACGCAGGACTCGGCTTGCTGAAGCGCGC
ACGGCAAGAGGCGAGGGGCGGCGACTGGTGAGTACGCCAAAAATTTTGACTAGCGGAGGCTAGAAGGAGA
GAGATGGGTGCGAGAGCGTCAGTATTAAGCGGGGGAGAATTAGATCGCGATGGGAAAAAATTCGGTTAAG
GCCAGGGGGAAAGAAAAAATATAAATTAAAACATATAGTATGGGCAAGCAGGGAGCTAGAACGATTCGCA
GTTAATCCTGGCCTGTTAGAAACATCAGAAGGCTGTAGACAAATACTGGGACAGCTACAACCATCCCTTC
AGACAGGATCAGAAGAACTTAGATCATTATATAATACAGTAGCAACCCTCTATTGTGTGCATCAAAGGAT
AGAGATAAAAGACACCAAGGAAGCTTTAGACAAGATAGAGGAAGAGCAAAACAAAAGTAAGACCACCGCA
CAGCAAGCGGCCGGCCGCGCTGATCTTCAGACCTGGAGGAGGAGATATGAGGGACAATTGGAGAAGTGAA
TTATATAAATATAAAGTAGTAAAAATTGAACCATTAGGAGTAGCACCCACCAAGGCAAAGAGAAGAGTGG
TGCAGAGAGAAAAAAGAGCAGTGGGAATAGGAGCTTTGTTCCTTGGGTTCTTGGGAGCAGCAGGAAGCAC
TATGGGCGCAGCGTCAATGACGCTGACGGTACAGGCCAGACAATTATTGTCTGGTATAGTGCAGCAGCAG
AACAATTTGCTGAGGGCTATTGAGGCGCAACAGCATCTGTTGCAACTCACAGTCTGGGGCATCAAGCAGC
TCCAGGCAAGAATCCTGGCTGTGGAAAGATACCTAAAGGATCAACAGCTCCTGGGGATTTGGGGTTGCTC
TGGAAAACTCATTTGCACCACTGCTGTGCCTTGGAATGCTAGTTGGAGTAATAAATCTCTGGAACAGATT
TGGAATCACACGACCTGGATGGAGTGGGACAGAGAAATTAACAATTACACAAGCTTAATACACTCCTTAA
TTGAAGAATCGCAAAACCAGCAAGAAAAGAATGAACAAGAATTATTGGAATTAGATAAATGGGCAAGTTT
GTGGAATTGGTTTAACATAACAAATTGGCTGTGGTATATAAAATTATTCATAATGATAGTAGGAGGCTTG
GTAGGTTTAAGAATAGTTTTTGCTGTACTTTCTATAGTGAATAGAGTTAGGCAGGGATATTCACCATTAT
CGTTTCAGACCCACCTCCCAACCCCGAGGGGACCCGACAGGCCCGAAGGAATAGAAGAAGAAGGTGGAGA
GAGAGACAGAGACAGATCCATTCGATTAGTGAACGGATCGGCACTGCGTGCGCCAATTCTGCAGACAAAT
GGCAGTATTCATCCACAATTTTAAAAGAAAAGGGGGGATTGGGGGGTACAGTGCAGGGGAAAGAATAGTA
GACATAATAGCAACAGACATACAAACTAAAGAATTACAAAAACAAATTACAAAAATTCAAAATTTTCGGG
TTTATTACAGGGACAGCAGAGATCCAGTTTGGTTAGTACCGGGCCCTACGCGTCCAAGGTCGGGCAGGAA
GAGGGCCTATTTCCCATGATTCCTTCATATTTGCATATACGATACAAGGCTGTTAGAGAGATAATTAGAA
TTAATTTGACTGTAAACACAAAGATATTAGTACAAAATACGTGACGTAGAAAGTAATAATTTCTTGGGTA
GTTTGCAGTTTTAAAATTATGTTTTAAAATGGACTATCATATGCTTACCGTAACTTGAAAGTATTTCGAT
TTCTTGGCTTTATATATCTTGTGGAAAGGACGAAACACCGCTAAAGCGCATCCTCGCCAGTTTAAGAGCT
ATGCTGGAAACAGCATAGCAAGTTTAAATAAGGCTAGTCCGTTATCAACTTGAAAAAGTGGCACCGAGTC
GGTGCTTTTTTTGGATCCAATTCTACCGGGTAGGGGAGGCGCTTTTCCCAAGGCAGTCTGGAGCATGCGC
TTTAGCAGCCCCGCTGGGCACTTGGCGCTACACAAGTGGCCTCTGGCCTCGCACACATTCCACATCCACC
GGTAGGCGCCAACCGGCTCCGTTCTTTGGTGGCCCCTTCGCGCCACCTTCTACTCCTCCCCTAGTCAGGA
AGTTCCCCCCCGCCCCGCAGCTCGCGTCGTGCAGGACGTGACAAATGGAAGTAGCACGTCTCACTAGTCT
CGTGCAGATGGACAGCACCGCTGAGCAATGGAAGCGGGTAGGCCTTTGGGGCAGCGGCCAATAGCAGCTT
TGCTCCTTCGCTTTCTGGGCTCAGAGGCTGGGAAGGGGTGGGTCCGGGGGCGGGCTCAGGGGCGGGCTCA
GGGGCGGGGCGGGCGCCCGAAGGTCCTCCGGAGGCCCGGCATTCTGCACGCTTCAAAAGCGCACGTCTGC
CGCGCTGTTCTCCTCTTCCTCATCTCCGGGCCTTTCGACCTGCATCCATCTAGATCTCGAGCAGCTGAAG
CTTACCATGACCGAGTACAAGCCCACGGTGCGCCTCGCCACCCGCGACGACGTCCCCAGGGCCGTACGCA
CCCTCGCCGCCGCGTTCGCCGACTACCCCGCCACGCGCCACACCGTCGATCCGGACCGCCACATCGAGCG
GGTCACCGAGCTGCAAGAACTCTTCCTCACGCGCGTCGGGCTCGACATCGGCAAGGTGTGGGTCGCGGAC
GACGGCGCCGCGGTGGCGGTCTGGACCACGCCGGAGAGCGTCGAAGCGGGGGCGGTGTTCGCCGAGATCG
GCCCGCGCATGGCCGAGTTGAGCGGTTCCCGGCTGGCCGCGCAGCAACAGATGGAAGGCCTCCTGGCGCC
GCACCGGCCCAAGGAGCCCGCGTGGTTCCTGGCCACCGTCGGCGTCTCGCCCGACCACCAGGGCAAGGGT
CTGGGCAGCGCCGTCGTGCTCCCCGGAGTGGAGGCGGCCGAGCGCGCCGGGGTGCCCGCCTTCCTGGAGA
CCTCCGCGCCCCGCAACCTCCCCTTCTACGAGCGGCTCGGCTTCACCGTCACCGCCGACGTCGAGGTGCC
CGAAGGACCGCGCACCTGGTGCATGACCCGCAAGCCCGGTGCCGGCGGCGGGTCCGGAGGAGAGGGCAGA
GGAAGTCTCCTAACATGCGGTGACGTGGAGGAGAATCCTGGCCCAATGAGCGAGCTGATTAAGGAGAACA
TGCACATGAAGCTGTACATGGAGGGCACCGTGGACAACCATCACTTCAAGTGCACATCCGAGGGCGAAGG
CAAGCCCTACGAGGGCACCCAGACCATGAGAATCAAGGTGGTCGAGGGCGGCCCTCTCCCCTTCGCCTTC
GACATCCTGGCTACTAGCTTCCTCTACGGCAGCAAGACCTTCATCAACCACACCCAGGGCATCCCCGACT
TCTTCAAGCAGTCCTTCCCTGAGGGCTTCACATGGGAGAGAGTCACCACATACGAGGACGGGGGCGTGCT
GACCGCTACCCAGGACACCAGCCTCCAGGACGGCTGCCTCATCTACAACGTCAAGATCAGAGGGGTGAAC
TTCACATCCAACGGCCCTGTGATGCAGAAGAAAACACTCGGCTGGGAGGCCTTCACCGAGACGCTGTACC
CCGCTGACGGCGGCCTGGAAGGCAGAAACGACATGGCCCTGAAGCTCGTGGGCGGGAGCCATCTGATCGC
AAACATCAAGACCACATATAGATCCAAGAAACCCGCTAAGAACCTCAAGATGCCTGGCGTCTACTATGTG
GACTACAGACTGGAAAGAATCAAGGAGGCCAACAACGAGACCTACGTCGAGCAGCACGAGGTGGCAGTGG
CCAGATACTGCGACCTCCCTAGCAAACTGGGGCACAAGCTTAATTGAGCGGCCGCTCAACCTCTGGATTA
CAAAATTTGTGAAAGATTGACTGGTATTCTTAACTATGTTGCTCCTTTTACGCTATGTGGATACGCTGCT
TTAATGCCTTTGTATCATGCTATTGCTTCCCGTATGGCTTTCATTTTCTCCTCCTTGTATAAATCCTGGT
TGCTGTCTCTTTATGAGGAGTTGTGGCCCGTTGTCAGGCAACGTGGCGTGGTGTGCACTGTGTTTGCTGA
CGCAACCCCCACTGGTTGGGGCATTGCCACCACCTGTCAGCTCCTTTCCGGGACTTTCGCTTTCCCCCTC
CCTATTGCCACGGCGGAACTCATCGCCGCCTGCCTTGCCCGCTGCTGGACAGGGGCTCGGCTGTTGGGCA
CTGACAATTCCGTGGTGTTGTCGGGGAAATCATCGTCCTTTCCTTGGCTGCTCGCCTGTGTTGCCACCTG
GATTCTGCGCGGGACGTCCTTCTGCTACGTCCCTTCGGCCCTCAATCCAGCGGACCTTCCTTCCCGCGGC
CTGCTGCCGGCTCTGCGGCCTCTTCCGCGTCTACGCCTTCGCCCTCAGACGAGTCGGATCTCCCTTTGGG
CCGCCTCCCCGCAGGTACCTTTAAGACCAATGACTTACAAGGCAGCTGTAGATCTTAGCCACTTTTTAAA
AGAAAAGGGGGGACTGGAAGGGCTAATTCACTCCCAAAGAAGTCAAGATCTGCTTTTTGCCTGTACTGGG
TCTCTCTGGTTAGACCAGAGTCTCTCTGGTTAGACCAGATCTGAGCCTGGGAGCTCTCTGGCTAACTAGG
GAACCCACTGCTTAAGCCTCAATAAAGCTTGCCTTGAGTGCTTCAAGTAGTGTGTGCCCGTCTGTTGTGT
GACTCTGGTAACTAGAGATCCCTCAGACCCTTTTAGTCAGTGTGGAAAATCTCTAGCAGTTTAAACCCGC
TGATCAGCCTCGACTGTGCCTTCTAGTTGCCAGCCATCTGTTGTTTGCCCCTCCCCCGTGCCTTCCTTGA
CCCTGGAAGGTGCCACTCCCACTGTCCTTTCCTAATAAAATGAGGAAATTGCATCGCATTGTCTGAGTAG
GTGTCATTCTATTCTGGGGGGTGGGGTGGGGCAGGACAGCAAGGGGGAGGATTGGGAAGTCAATAGCAGG
CATGCTGGGGATGCGGTGGGCTCTATGGGCGGCCGTTAATTAAGCTTTTGTTCCCTTTAGTGAGGGTTAA
TTGCGCGCTTGGCGTAATCATGGTCATAGCTGTTTCCTGTGTGAAATTGTTATCCGCTCACAATTCCACA
CAACATACGAGCCGGGAGCATAAAGTGTAAAGCCTGGGGTGCCTAATGAGTGAGCTAACTCACATTAATT
GCGTTGCGCTCACTGCCCGCTTTCCAGTCGGGAAACCTGTCGTGCCAGCTGCATTAATGAATCGGCCAAC
GCGCGGGGAGAGGCGGTTTGCGTATTGGGCGCTCTTCCGCTTCCTCGCTCACTGACTCGCTGCGCTCGGT
CGTTCGGCTGCGGCGAGCGGTATCAGCTCACTCAAAGGCGGTAATACGGTTATCCACAGAATCAGGGGAT
AACGCAGGAAAGAACATGTGAGCAAAAGGCCAGCAAAAGGCCAGGAACCGTAAAAAGGCCGCGTTGCTGG
CGTTTTTCCATAGGCTCCGCCCCCCTGACGAGCATCACAAAAATCGACGCTCAAGTCAGAGGTGGCGAAA
CCCGACAGGACTATAAAGATACCAGGCGTTTCCCCCTGGAAGCTCCCTCGTGCGCTCTCCTGTTCCGACC
CTGCCGCTTACCGGATACCTGTCCGCCTTTCTCCCTTCGGGAAGCGTGGCGCTTTCTCATAGCTCACGCT
GTAGGTATCTCAGTTCGGTGTAGGTCGTTCGCTCCAAGCTGGGCTGTGTGCACGAACCCCCCGTTCAGCC
CGACCGCTGCGCCTTATCCGGTAACTATCGTCTTGAGTCCAACCCGGTAAGACACGACTTATCGCCACTG
GCAGCAGCCACTGGTAACAGGATTAGCAGAGCGAGGTATGTAGGCGGTGCTACAGAGTTCTTGAAGTGGT
GGCCTAACTACGGCTACACTAGAAGAACAGTATTTGGTATCTGCGCTCTGCTGAAGCCAGTTACCTTCGG
AAAAAGAGTTGGTAGCTCTTGATCCGGCAAACAAACCACCGCTGGTAGCGGTGGTTTTTTTGTTTGCAAG
CAGCAGATTACGCGCAGAAAAAAAGGATCTCAAGAAGATCCTTTGATCTTTTCTACGGGGTCTGACGCTC
AGTGGAACGAAAACTCACGTTAAGGGATTTTGGTCATGAGATTATCAAAAAGGATCTTCACCTAGATCCT
TTTAAATTAAAAATGAAGTTTTAAATCAATCTAAAGTATATATGAGTAAACTTGGTCTGACAGTTACCAA
TGCTTAATCAGTGAGGCACCTATCTCAGCGATCTGTCTATTTCGTTCATCCATAGTTGCCTGACTCCCCG
TCGTGTAGATAACTACGATACGGGAGGGCTTACCATCTGGCCCCAGTGCTGCAATGATACCGCGAGACCC
ACGCTCACCGGCTCCAGATTTATCAGCAATAAACCAGCCAGCCGGAAGGGCCGAGCGCAGAAGTGGTCCT
GCAACTTTATCCGCCTCCATCCAGTCTATTAATTGTTGCCGGGAAGCTAGAGTAAGTAGTTCGCCAGTTA
ATAGTTTGCGCAACGTTGTTGCCATTGCTACAGGCATCGTGGTGTCACGCTCGTCGTTTGGTATGGCTTC
ATTCAGCTCCGGTTCCCAACGATCAAGGCGAGTTACATGATCCCCCATGTTGTGCAAAAAAGCGGTTAGC
TCCTTCGGTCCTCCGATCGTTGTCAGAAGTAAGTTGGCCGCAGTGTTATCACTCATGGTTATGGCAGCAC
TGCATAATTCTCTTACTGTCATGCCATCCGTAAGATGCTTTTCTGTGACTGGTGAGTACTCAACCAAGTC
ATTCTGAGAATAGTGTATGCGGCGACCGAGTTGCTCTTGCCCGGCGTCAATACGGGATAATACCGCGCCA
CATAGCAGAACTTTAAAAGTGCTCATCATTGGAAAACGTTCTTCGGGGCGAAAACTCTCAAGGATCTTAC
CGCTGTTGAGATCCAGTTCGATGTAACCCACTCGTGCACCCAACTGATCTTCAGCATCTTTTACTTTCAC
CAGCGTTTCTGGGTGAGCAAAAACAGGAAGGCAAAATGCCGCAAAAAAGGGAATAAGGGCGACACGGAAA
TGTTGAATACTCATACTCTTCCTTTTTCAATATTATTGAAGCATTTATCAGGGTTATTGTCTCATGAGCG
GATACATATTTGAATGTATTTAGAAAAATAAACAAATAGGGGTTCCGCGCACATTTCCCCGAAAAGTGCC
AC
